Addgene plasmid #176438: pVRC8400-SARS-CoV-2-NTD-B.1.618-AVI
Purpose: Expresses SARS-CoV-2 NTD domain from the B.1.618 variant with single chain Fc, HRV3C protease cleavage site, and AVI tag
Depositing lab: Peter Kwong. Depositing organization: National Institute of Allergy and Infectious Diseases (NIAID). Publication: Molecular probes of spike ectodomain and its subdomains for SARS-CoV-2 variants, Alpha through Omicron. Teng IT, Nazzari AF, Choe M, Liu T, Oliveira de Souza M, Petrova Y, Tsybovsky Y, Wang S, Zhang B, Artamonov M, Madan B, Huang A, Lopez Acevedo SN, Pan X, Ruckwardt TJ, DeKosky BJ, Mascola JR, Misasi J, Sullivan NJ, Zhou T, Kwong PD. PLoS One. 2022 May 24;17(5):e0268767. doi: 10.1371/journal.pone.0268767. eCollection 2022. PubMed 35609088.
Backbone
  Vector backbone: pVRC8400
  Vector type: Mammalian Expression
Growth in bacteria
  Bacterial resistance: Kanamycin, 50 μg/mL
  Growth temperature: 37°C
  Growth strain: DH5alpha
  Copy number: Unknown
Gene/Insert
  Gene/Insert name: SARS-CoV-2-NTD-B.1.618
  Mutation: Y145del, H146del
  Entrez Gene: S (a.k.a. GU280_gp02, spike glycoprotein)
  Tag / fusion protein: scFc (N terminal on insert); HRV3C (N terminal on insert); AVI (C terminal on insert)
Terms and licenses: Academic/Nonprofit Terms; Industry Terms: Not Available to Industry
How to cite: pVRC8400-SARS-CoV-2-NTD-B.1.618-AVI was a gift from Peter Kwong (Addgene plasmid # 176438 ; http://n2t.net/addgene:176438 ; RRID:Addgene_176438)
