[The description below was written by a language model from this plasmid's Addgene catalogue record and pLannotate feature annotations shown in this document.]
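Description:
pVRC8400-SARS-CoV-2-NTD-B.1.618-AVI is a mammalian expression plasmid of 6,837 nt built on the pVRC8400 backbone. It produces a secreted, tagged form of the N-terminal domain (NTD) of the SARS-CoV-2 spike glycoprotein from the B.1.618 variant. It is propagated in E. coli through a high-copy ColE1/pUC-type origin and selected with kanamycin via an aph(3')-Ia KanR gene. The short rop, bom, β-lactamase and Tn903 transposase fragments in the annotation appear to be non-functional backbone remnants.

Expression is driven by the human CMV immediate early enhancer and promoter, followed by a truncated HTLV-1 5' LTR fragment and a modified CMV intron A fragment, which are commonly included to boost transcript processing and expression. A bovine growth hormone polyadenylation signal terminates the unit. The open reading frame begins with a short segment matching a mouse immunoglobulin heavy-chain variable gene, most likely serving as a secretion leader, although the record does not say so explicitly. Human IGHG1 constant-region sequence follows, corresponding to the single-chain Fc (scFc) listed as an N-terminal fusion. Next come an HRV3C protease cleavage site, the spike NTD fragment carrying the Y145 and H146 deletions, and a C-terminal AVI tag; the HRV3C site and AVI tag are listed in the catalogue fields but not individually annotated.

This layout lets the Fc moiety serve as a purification handle that HRV3C protease can remove, while the AVI tag permits site-specific enzymatic biotinylation. According to the associated publication, the construct belongs to a set of molecular probes of the spike ectodomain and its subdomains across SARS-CoV-2 variants.
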