Features (pLannotate 1.2.2; 15 found; start..end, strand, type, name):
     72..107     +  CDS            rop (fragment): Rop protein, which maintains plasmids at low copy number; rop
    209..307     +  misc_feature   bom (fragment): basis of mobility region from pBR322
    393..772     +  enhancer       CMV enhancer: human cytomegalovirus immediate early enhancer
    773..976     +  promoter       CMV promoter: human cytomegalovirus (CMV) immediate early promoter
   1065..1292    +  LTR            5' LTR (truncated) (fragment): truncated 5' long terminal repeat (LTR) from human T-cell leukemia virus (HTLV) type 1
   1296..1406    +  intron         CMV intron (fragment): modified intron A from human cytomegalovirus
   1457..1525    +  CDS            Ighv1-61 (fragment): HVM05_MOUSE - Also known as Igh-VJ558. Experimental evidence at protein level: Swiss-Prot protein existence level 1. From Mus musculus (Mouse).
   1859..2875    +  CDS            IGHG1: IGHG1_HUMAN - Experimental evidence at protein level: Swiss-Prot protein existence level 1. Constant region of immunoglobulin heavy chains. Immunoglobulins, also known as antibodies, are membrane-bound or secreted glycoproteins produced by B lymphocytes. In the recognition phase of humoral immunity, the membrane-bound immunoglobulins serve as receptors which, upon binding of a specific antigen, trigger the clonal expansion and differentiation of B lymphocytes into immunoglobulins- secreting plasma cells. Secreted immunoglobulins mediate the effector phase of humoral immunity, which results in
   2930..3799    +  CDS            S (fragment): SPIKE_SARS2 - Experimental evidence at protein level: Swiss-Prot protein existence level 1. [Spike glycoprotein]: May down-regulate host tetherin (BST2) by lysosomal degradation, thereby counteracting its antiviral activity. From Severe acute respiratory syndrome coronavirus 2 (2019-nCoV) (SARS-CoV-2).
   3897..4121    +  polyA_signal   bGH poly(A) signal: bovine growth hormone polyadenylation signal
   4659..5247    -  rep_origin     ori: high-copy-number ColE1/pMB1/pBR322/pUC origin of replication
   5419..5490    -  CDS            bla(M) (fragment): β-lactamase lacking the signal sequence; bla(M); allows cytosolic expression of β-lactamase
   5502..5648    -  CDS            TRA2_ECOLX (fragment): Protein predicted: Swiss-Prot protein existence level 4. Required for transposition of transposon Tn903. From Escherichia coli.
   5789..6604    -  CDS            KanR: aminoglycoside phosphotransferase; aph(3')-Ia; confers resistance to kanamycin in bacteria or G418 (Geneticin®) in eukaryotes
   6727..6814    -  promoter       AmpR promoter (fragment): bla
>Addgene plasmid #176438 | pVRC8400-SARS-CoV-2-NTD-B.1.618-AVI | addgene full sequence | sequence record 347264 | Addgene NGS Result
CTGACGTCTAAGAAACCATTATTATCATGACATTAACCTATAAAAATAGGCGTATCACGAGGCCCTTTCG
TCTCGCGCGTTTCGGTGATGACGGTGAAAACCTCTGACACATGCAGCTCCCGGAGACGGTCACAGCTTGT
CTGTAAGCGGATGCCGGGAGCAGACAAGCCCGTCAGGGCGCGTCAGCGGGTGTTGGCGGGTGTCGGGGCT
GGCTTAACTATGCGGCATCAGAGCAGATTGTACTGAGAGTGCACCATATGCGGTGTGAAATACCGCACAG
ATGCGTAAGGAGAAAATACCGCATCAGATTGGCTATTGGCCATTGCATACGTTGTATCCATATCATAATA
TGTACATTTATATTGGCTCATGTCCAACATTACCGCCATGTTGACATTGATTATTGACTAGTTATTAATA
GTAATCAATTACGGGGTCATTAGTTCATAGCCCATATATGGAGTTCCGCGTTACATAACTTACGGTAAAT
GGCCCGCCTGGCTGACCGCCCAACGACCCCCGCCCATTGACGTCAATAATGACGTATGTTCCCATAGTAA
CGCCAATAGGGACTTTCCATTGACGTCAATGGGTGGAGTATTTACGGTAAACTGCCCACTTGGCAGTACA
TCAAGTGTATCATATGCCAAGTACGCCCCCTATTGACGTCAATGACGGTAAATGGCCCGCCTGGCATTAT
GCCCAGTACATGACCTTATGGGACTTTCCTACTTGGCAGTACATCTACGTATTAGTCATCGCTATTACCA
TGGTGATGCGGTTTTGGCAGTACATCAATGGGCGTGGATAGCGGTTTGACTCACGGGGATTTCCAAGTCT
CCACCCCATTGACGTCAATGGGAGTTTGTTTTGGCACCAAAATCAACGGGACTTTCCAAAATGTCGTAAC
AACTCCGCCCCATTGACGCAAATGGGCGGTAGGCGTGTACGGTGGGAGGTCTATATAAGCAGAGCTCGTT
TAGTGAACCGTCAGATCGCCTGGAGACGCCATCCACGCTGTTTTGACCTCCATAGAAGACACCGGGACCG
ATCCAGCCTCCATCGGCTCGCATCTCTCCTTCACGCGCCCGCCGCCCTACCTGAGGCCGCCATCCACGCC
GGTTGAGTCGCGTTCTGCCGCCTCCCGCCTGTGGTGCCTCCTGAACTGCGTCCGCCGTCTAGGTAAGTTT
AAAGCTCAGGTCGAGACCGGGCCTTTGTCCGGCGCTCCCTTGGAGCCTACCTAGACTCAGCCGGCTCTCC
ACGCTTTGCCTGACCCTGCTTGCTCAACTCTAGTTAACGGTGGAGGGCAGTGTAGTCTGAGCAGTACTCG
TTGCTGCCGCGCGCGCCACCAGACATAATAGCTGACAGACTAACAGACTGTTCCTTTCCATGGGTCTTTT
CTGCAGTCACCGTCGTCGACACGTGTGATCAGATATCGCGGCCGCTCTAGACCACCATGGGATGGTCATG
TATCATCCTTTTTCTAGTAGCAACTGCAACCGGTGTACATTCCGCACCAGAGCTGCTGGGAGGACCTAGC
GTGTTCCTGTTTCCCCCTAAGCCTAAGGACACCCTGATGATCAGCCGGACCCCAGAGGTGACATGCGTGG
TGGTGGACGTGTCCCACGAGGACCCCGAGGTGAAGTTCAACTGGTACGTGGATGGCGTGGAGGTGCACAA
TGCCAAGACCAAGCCAAGGGAGGAGCAGTACAACTCTACCTATCGCGTGGTGAGCGTGCTGACAGTGCTG
CACCAGGACTGGCTGAACGGCAAGGAGTACAAGTGTAAGGTGTCTAATAAGGCCCTGCCTGCCCCAATCG
AGAAGACCATCAGCAAGGCAAAGGGACAGCCAAGGGAGCCTCAGGTGTATACCCTGCCACCCAGCCGCGA
CGAGCTGACAAAGAACCAGGTGTCCCTGTACTGCCTGGTGAAGGGCTTCTATCCTTCCGATATCGCCGTG
GAGTGGGAGTCTAATGGCCAGCCAGAGAACAATTACAAGACCACACCTCCAGTGCTGGACTCCGATGGCT
CTTTCTTTCTGTATTCCAAGCTGACCGTGGATAAGAGCCGGTGGCAGCAGGGCAACGTGTTTAGCTGTTC
CGTGATGCACGAGGCCCTGCACAATCACTACACACAGAAGTCTCTGAGCCTGTCCCCCGGCAAGGGAGGA
GGAGGCAGCGGCGGAGGAGGCTCCGGAGGCGGCGGCTCTGGCGGCGGCGGCAGCGCCCCTGAACTGCTGG
GAGGACCAAGCGTGTTCCTGTTTCCACCTAAGCCCAAAGATACCCTGATGATCTCCAGGACCCCTGAAGT
CACCTGCGTGGTCGTGGACGTGTCTCATGAGGACCCCGAAGTCAAGTTCAACTGGTACGTGGACGGAGTC
GAAGTCCATAACGCCAAGACCAAGCCTAGAGAAGAGCAGTACAACTCCACCTATAGAGTGGTGTCTGTGC
TGACAGTGCTGCATCAGGATTGGCTGAATGGCAAGGAATATAAGTGTAAGGTGAGCAATAAGGCCCTGCC
CGCCCCTATCGAGAAGACCATCTCTAAAGCCAAAGGACAGCCAAGGGAGCCACAGGTGTATACACTGCCA
CCCAGCCGGGACGAGCTGACCAAGAACCAGGTGAGCCTGACATGTCTGGTCAAGGGCTTCTACCCCAGTG
ACATTGCTGTGGAGTGGGAGTCCAATGGCCAGCCTGAGAACAATTATAAAACTACCCCACCAGTGCTGGA
CAGCGATGGCTCCTTCTTTCTGACCAGCAAGCTGACAGTGGATAAGTCCCGCTGGCAGCAGGGAAACGTG
TTTTCTTGTAGCGTGATGCATGAGGCCCTGCATAACCACTACACCCAGAAGTCCCTGTCTCTGAGCCCAG
GCAAGGGAGGCAGCGGAGGCGGAGGCAGCGGAGGCCTGGAGGTGCTGTTTCAGGGCCCTCAGTGCGTGAA
CCTGACCACCCGAACCCAGCTCCCACCAGCCTACACCAACAGCTTTACACGGGGCGTGTACTACCCTGAC
AAGGTGTTCAGATCTAGCGTCCTGCACAGCACTCAGGACCTCTTCCTGCCGTTCTTCAGCAACGTGACAT
GGTTCCACGCCATCCACGTGAGCGGCACAAACGGAACCAAGCGGTTTGATAACCCCGTCCTGCCATTCAA
TGATGGAGTTTACTTCGCCAGTACCGAGAAGAGTAACATCATCCGGGGCTGGATCTTCGGCACCACCCTG
GATAGCAAAACACAGAGCCTCCTGATCGTGAACAATGCCACGAACGTCGTGATCAAGGTGTGCGAGTTCC
AGTTTTGCAATGATCCTTTCCTGGGTGTGTACAAGAACAACAAGAGCTGGATGGAAAGCGAGTTCAGAGT
CTACAGCAGCGCCAACAACTGCACATTCGAGTACGTCTCTCAGCCTTTTCTGATGGACCTTGAGGGGAAA
CAAGGCAACTTCAAGAACCTGAGAGAATTCGTGTTCAAGAACATCGACGGCTACTTCAAAATCTACTCCA
AGCACACACCCATCAACCTGGTCCGGGACCTCCCTCAGGGCTTCAGCGCCCTGGAACCCCTGGTCGACCT
GCCCATAGGCATCAACATAACGCGGTTCCAAACCCTGCTGGCCCTGCATAGATCCTACCTGACTCCTGGC
GACAGCAGCAGCGGATGGACCGCCGGAGCTGCAGCCTACTATGTGGGCTACCTGCAACCTAGAACCTTCC
TGCTGAAGTACAACGAGAACGGCACAATCACAGACGCCGTCGACTGCGCCCTGGACCCTCTCTCTGAGAC
AAAGTGCACCCTGAAGTCCGGAGGAGGCCTGGTGCCACAGCAGAGCGGAGGCCTGAACGACATCTTCGAG
GCCCAGAAGATCGAGTGGCACGAGGGCTGATGAGGATCCAGATCTGCTGTGCCTTCTAGTTGCCAGCCAT
CTGTTGTTTGCCCCTCCCCCGTGCCTTCCTTGACCCTGGAAGGTGCCACTCCCACTGTCCTTTCCTAATA
AAATGAGGAAATTGCATCGCATTGTCTGAGTAGGTGTCATTCTATTCTGGGGGGTGGGGTGGGGCAGGAC
AGCAAGGGGGAGGATTGGGAAGACAATAGCAGGCATGCTGGGGATGCGGTGGGCTCTATGGGTACCCAGG
TGCTGAAGAATTGACCCGGTTCCTCCTGGGCCAGAAAGAAGCAGGCACATCCCCTTCTCTGTGACACACC
CTGTCCACGCCCCTGGTTCTTAGTTCCAGCCCCACTCATAGGACACTCATAGCTCAGGAGGGCTCCGCCT
TCAATCCCACCCGCTAAAGTACTTGGAGCGGTCTCTCCCTCCCTCATCAGCCCACCAAACCAAACCTAGC
CTCCAAGAGTGGGAAGAAATTAAAGCAAGATAGGCTATTAAGTGCAGAGGGAGAGAAAATGCCTCCAACA
TGTGAGGAAGTAATGAGAGAAATCATAGAATTTTAAGGCCATGATTTAAGGCCATCATGGCCTTAATCTT
CCGCTTCCTCGCTCACTGACTCGCTGCGCTCGGTCGTTCGGCTGCGGCGAGCGGTATCAGCTCACTCAAA
GGCGGTAATACGGTTATCCACAGAATCAGGGGATAACGCAGGAAAGAACATGTGAGCAAAAGGCCAGCAA
AAGGCCAGGAACCGTAAAAAGGCCGCGTTGCTGGCGTTTTTCCATAGGCTCCGCCCCCCTGACGAGCATC
ACAAAAATCGACGCTCAAGTCAGAGGTGGCGAAACCCGACAGGACTATAAAGATACCAGGCGTTTCCCCC
TGGAAGCTCCCTCGTGCGCTCTCCTGTTCCGACCCTGCCGCTTACCGGATACCTGTCCGCCTTTCTCCCT
TCGGGAAGCGTGGCGCTTTCTCATAGCTCACGCTGTAGGTATCTCAGTTCGGTGTAGGTCGTTCGCTCCA
AGCTGGGCTGTGTGCACGAACCCCCCGTTCAGCCCGACCGCTGCGCCTTATCCGGTAACTATCGTCTTGA
GTCCAACCCGGTAAGACACGACTTATCGCCACTGGCAGCAGCCACTGGTAACAGGATTAGCAGAGCGAGG
TATGTAGGCGGTGCTACAGAGTTCTTGAAGTGGTGGCCTAACTACGGCTACACTAGAAGAACAGTATTTG
GTATCTGCGCTCTGCTGAAGCCAGTTACCTTCGGAAAAAGAGTTGGTAGCTCTTGATCCGGCAAACAAAC
CACCGCTGGTAGCGGTGGTTTTTTTGTTTGCAAGCAGCAGATTACGCGCAGAAAAAAAGGATCTCAAGAA
GATCCTTTGATCTTTTCTACGGGGTCTGACGCTCAGTGGAACGAAAACTCACGTTAAGGGATTTTGGTCA
TGAGATTATCAAAAAGGATCTTCACCTAGATCCTTTTAAATTAAAAATGAAGTTTTAAATCAATCTAAAG
TATATATGAGTAAACTTGGTCTGACAGTTACCAATGCTTAATCAGTGAGGCACCTATCTCAGCGATCTGT
CTATTTCGTTCATCCATAGTTGCCTGACTCGGGGGGGGGGGGCGCTGAGGTCTGCCTCGTGAAGAAGGTG
TTGCTGACTCATACCAGGCCTGAATCGCCCCATCATCCAGCCAGAAAGTGAGGGAGCCACGGTTGATGAG
AGCTTTGTTGTAGGTGGACCAGTTGGTGATTTTGAACTTTTGCTTTGCCACGGAACGGTCTGCGTTGTCG
GGAAGATGCGTGATCTGATCCTTCAACTCAGCAAAAGTTCGATTTATTCAACAAAGCCGCCGTCCCGTCA
AGTCAGCGTAATGCTCTGCCAGTGTTACAACCAATTAACCAATTCTGATTAGAAAAACTCATCGAGCATC
AAATGAAACTGCAATTTATTCATATCAGGATTATCAATACCATATTTTTGAAAAAGCCGTTTCTGTAATG
AAGGAGAAAACTCACCGAGGCAGTTCCATAGGATGGCAAGATCCTGGTATCGGTCTGCGATTCCGACTCG
TCCAACATCAATACAACCTATTAATTTCCCCTCGTCAAAAATAAGGTTATCAAGTGAGAAATCACCATGA
GTGACGACTGAATCCGGTGAGAATGGCAAAAGCTTATGCATTTCTTTCCAGACTTGTTCAACAGGCCAGC
CATTACGCTCGTCATCAAAATCACTCGCATCAACCAAACCGTTATTCATTCGTGATTGCGCCTGAGCGAG
ACGAAATACGCGATCGCTGTTAAAAGGACAATTACAAACAGGAATCGAATGCAACCGGCGCAGGAACACT
GCCAGCGCATCAACAATATTTTCACCTGAATCAGGATATTCTTCTAATACCTGGAATGCTGTTTTCCCGG
GGATCGCAGTGGTGAGTAACCATGCATCATCAGGAGTACGGATAAAATGCTTGATGGTCGGAAGAGGCAT
AAATTCCGTCAGCCAGTTTAGTCTGACCATCTCATCTGTAACATCATTGGCAACGCTACCTTTGCCATGT
TTCAGAAACAACTCTGGCGCATCGGGCTTCCCATACAATCGATAGATTGTCGCACCTGATTGCCCGACAT
TATCGCGAGCCCATTTATACCCATATAAATCAGCATCCATGTTGGAATTTAATCGCGGCCTCGAGCAAGA
CGTTTCCCGTTGAATATGGCTCATAACACCCCTTGTATTACTGTTTATGTAAGCAGACAGTTTTATTGTT
CATGATGATATATTTTTATCTTGTGCAATGTAACATCAGAGATTTTGAGACACAACGTGGCTTTCCCCCC
CCCCCCATTATTGAAGCATTTATCAGGGTTATTGTCTCATGAGCGGATACATATTTGAATGTATTTAGAA
AAATAAACAAATAGGGGTTCCGCGCACATTTCCCCGAAAAGTGCCAC
